>Addgene plasmid #239206 | pAAV-hSyn-mTurquoise2 | addgene full sequence | sequence record 474414 | Addgene NGS Result
GCGTGTGTCTAGACTGCAGAGGGCCCTGCGTATGAGTGCAAGTGGGTTTTAGGACCAGGATGAGGCGGGG
TGGGGGTGCCTACCTGACGACCGACCCCGACCCACTGGACAAGCACCCAACCCCCATTCCCCAAATTGCG
CATCCCCTATCAGAGAGGGGGAGGGGAAACAGGATGCGGCGAGGCGCGTGCGCACTGCCAGCTTCAGCAC
CGCGGACAGTGCCTTCGCCCCCGCCTGGCGGCGCGCGCCACCGCCGCCTCAGCACTGAAGGCGCGCTGAC
GTCACTCGCCGGTCCCCCGCAAACTCCCCTTCCCGGCCACCTTGGTCGCGTCCGCGCCGCCGCCGGCCCA
GCCGGACCGCACCACGCGAGGCGCGAGATAGGGGGGCACGGGCGCGACCATCTGCGCTGCGGCGCCGGCG
ACTCAGCGCTGCCTCAGTCTGCGGTGGGCAGCGGAGGAGTCGTGTCGTGCCTGAGAGCGCAGGGTTTAGT
GAACCGTCAGATCCGCTAGCGCTACCGGACTCAGATGGCCACCATGGTGAGCAAGGGCGAGGAGCTGTTC
ACCGGGGTGGTGCCCATCCTGGTCGAGCTGGACGGCGACGTAAACGGCCACAAGTTCAGCGTGTCCGGCG
AGGGCGAGGGCGATGCCACCTACGGCAAGCTGACCCTGAAGTTCATCTGCACCACCGGCAAGCTGCCCGT
GCCCTGGCCCACCCTCGTGACCACCCTGTCCTGGGGCGTGCAGTGCTTCGCCCGCTACCCCGACCACATG
AAGCAGCACGACTTCTTCAAGTCCGCCATGCCCGAAGGCTACGTCCAGGAGCGCACCATCTTCTTCAAGG
ACGACGGCAACTACAAGACCCGCGCCGAGGTGAAGTTCGAGGGCGACACCCTGGTGAACCGCATCGAGCT
GAAGGGCATCGACTTCAAGGAGGACGGCAACATCCTGGGGCACAAGCTGGAGTACAACTACTTTAGCGAC
AACGTCTATATCACCGCCGACAAGCAGAAGAACGGCATCAAGGCCAACTTCAAGATCCGCCACAACATCG
AGGACGGCGGCGTGCAGCTCGCCGACCACTACCAGCAGAACACCCCCATCGGCGACGGCCCCGTGCTGCT
GCCCGACAACCACTACCTGAGCACCCAGTCCAAGCTGAGCAAAGACCCCAACGAGAAGCGCGATCACATG
GTCCTGCTGGAGTTCGTGACCGCCGCCGGGATCACTCTCGGCATGGACGAGCTGTACAAGTAAGGATGGG
GACAGCGGCGGATACCCTTACGACGTGCCTGACTACGCCTGACTGCAGAACGGCCGTTATCGATAATCAA
CCTCTGGATTACAAAATTTGTGAAAGATTGACTGGTATTCTTAACTATGTTGCTCCTTTTACGCTATGTG
GATACGCTGCTTTAATGCCTTTGTATCATGCTATTGCTTCCCGTATGGCTTTCATTTTCTCCTCCTTGTA
TAAATCCTGGTTGCTGTCTCTTTATGAGGAGTTGTGGCCCGTTGTCAGGCAACGTGGCGTGGTGTGCACT
GTGTTTGCTGACGCAACCCCCACTGGTTGGGGCATTGCCACCACCTGTCAGCTCCTTTCCGGGACTTTCG
CTTTCCCCCTCCCTATTGCCACGGCGGAACTCATCGCCGCCTGCCTTGCCCGCTGCTGGACAGGGGCTCG
GCTGTTGGGCACTGACAATTCCGTGGTGTTGTCGGGGAAATCATCGTCCTTTCCTTGGCTGCTCGCCTGT
GTTGCCACCTGGATTCTGCGCGGGACGTCCTTCTGCTACGTCCCTTCGGCCCTCAATCCAGCGGACCTTC
CTTCCCGCGGCCTGCTGCCGGCTCTGCGGCCTCTTCCGCGTCTTCGCCTTCGCCCTCAGACGAGTCGGAT
CTCCCTTTGGGCCGCCTCCCCGCATCGATTGCGGCCGTCAGACATGATAAGATACATTGATGAGTTTGGA
CAAACCACAACTAGAATGCAGTGAAAAAAATGCTTTATTTGTGAAATTTGTGATGCTATTGCTTTATTTG
TAACCATTATAAGCTGCAATAAACAAGTTAACAACAACAATTGCATTCATTTTATGTTTCAGGTTCAGGG
GGAGATGTGGGAGGTTTTTTAAAGCAAGTAAAACCTCTACAAATGTGGTAGCGGCCGCAGGAACCCCTAG
TGATGGAGTTGGCCACTCCCTCTCTGCGCGCTCGCTCGCTCACTGAGGCCGGGCGACCAAAGGTCGCCCG
ACGCCCGGGCGGCCTCAGTGAGCGAGCGAGCGCGCAGCTGCCTGCAGGACATGTGAGCAAAAGGCCAGCA
AAAGGCCAGGAACCGTAAAAAGGCCGCGTTGCTGGCGTTTTTCCATAGGCTCCGCCCCCCTGACGAGCAT
CACAAAAATCGACGCTCAAGTCAGAGGTGGCGAAACCCGACAGGACTATAAAGATACCAGGCGTTTCCCC
CTGGAAGCTCCCTCGTGCGCTCTCCTGTTCCGACCCTGCCGCTTACCGGATACCTGTCCGCCTTTCTCCC
TTCGGGAAGCGTGGCGCTTTCTCATAGCTCACGCTGTAGGTATCTCAGTTCGGTGTAGGTCGTTCGCTCC
AAGCTGGGCTGTGTGCACGAACCCCCCGTTCAGCCCGACCGCTGCGCCTTATCCGGTAACTATCGTCTTG
AGTCCAACCCGGTAAGACACGACTTATCGCCACTGGCAGCAGCCACTGGTAACAGGATTAGCAGAGCGAG
GTATGTAGGCGGTGCTACAGAGTTCTTGAAGTGGTGGCCTAACTACGGCTACACTAGAAGAACAGTATTT
GGTATCTGCGCTCTGCTGAAGCCAGTTACCTTCGGAAAAAGAGTTGGTAGCTCTTGATCCGGCAAACAAA
CCACCGCTGGTAGCGGTGGTTTTTTTGTTTGCAAGCAGCAGATTACGCGCAGAAAAAAAGGATCTCAAGA
AGATCCTTTGATCTTTTCTACGGGGTCTGACGCTCAGTGGAACGAAAACTCACGTTAAGGGATTTTGGTC
ATGAGATTATCAAAAAGGATCTTCACCTAGATCCTTTTAAATTAAAAATGAAGTTTTAAATCAATCTAAA
GTATATATGAGTAAACTTGGTCTGACAGTTACCAATGCTTAATCAGTGAGGCACCTATCTCAGCGATCTG
TCTATTTCGTTCATCCATAGTTGCCTGACTCCCCGTCGTGTAGATAACTACGATACGGGAGGGCTTACCA
TCTGGCCCCAGTGCTGCAATGATACCGCGAGACCCACGCTCACCGGCTCCAGATTTATCAGCAATAAACC
AGCCAGCCGGAAGGGCCGAGCGCAGAAGTGGTCCTGCAACTTTATCCGCCTCCATCCAGTCTATTAATTG
TTGCCGGGAAGCTAGAGTAAGTAGTTCGCCAGTTAATAGTTTGCGCAACGTTGTTGCCATTGCTACAGGC
ATCGTGGTGTCACGCTCGTCGTTTGGTATGGCTTCATTCAGCTCCGGTTCCCAACGATCAAGGCGAGTTA
CATGATCCCCCATGTTGTGCAAAAAAGCGGTTAGCTCCTTCGGTCCTCCGATCGTTGTCAGAAGTAAGTT
GGCCGCAGTGTTATCACTCATGGTTATGGCAGCACTGCATAATTCTCTTACTGTCATGCCATCCGTAAGA
TGCTTTTCTGTGACTGGTGAGTACTCAACCAAGTCATTCTGAGAATAGTGTATGCGGCGACCGAGTTGCT
CTTGCCCGGCGTCAATACGGGATAATACCGCGCCACATAGCAGAACTTTAAAAGTGCTCATCATTGGAAA
ACGTTCTTCGGGGCGAAAACTCTCAAGGATCTTACCGCTGTTGAGATCCAGTTCGATGTAACCCACTCGT
GCACCCAACTGATCTTCAGCATCTTTTACTTTCACCAGCGTTTCTGGGTGAGCAAAAACAGGAAGGCAAA
ATGCCGCAAAAAAGGGAATAAGGGCGACACGGAAATGTTGAATACTCATACTCTTCCTTTTTCAATATTA
TTGAAGCATTTATCAGGGTTATTGTCTCATGAGCGGATACATATTTGAATGTATTTAGAAAAATAAACAA
ATAGGGGTTCCGCGCACATTTCCCCGAAAAGTGCCACCTGACGTCTAAGAAACCATTATTATCATGACAT
TAACCTATAAAAATAGGCGTATCACGAGGCCCTTTCGTCTCGCGCGTTTCGGTGATGACGGTGAAAACCT
CTGACACATGCAGCTCCCGGAGACGGTCACAGCTTGTCTGTAAGCGGATGCCGGGAGCAGACAAGCCCGT
CAGGGCGCGTCAGCGGGTGTTGGCGGGTGTCGGGGCTGGCTTAACTATGCGGCATCAGAGCAGATTGTAC
TGAGAGTGCACCATAAAATTGTAAACGTTAATATTTTGTTAAAATTCGCGTTAAATTTTTGTTAAATCAG
CTCATTTTTTAACCAATAGACCGAAATCGGCAAAATCCCTTATAAATCAAAAGAATAGCCCGAGATAGAG
T
[37 nt withheld, positions 4482-4518]
AAAGAACGTGGACTCCAACGTCAAAGG
[141 nt withheld, positions 4546-4686]
G
[46 nt withheld, positions 4688-4733]
A
[95 nt withheld, positions 4735-4829]
TATGCGGTGTGAAATACCGCACAGATGCGTAAGGAGAAAATACCGCATCAGGCGCCCCTGCAGGCAGCTG
CGCGCTCGCTCGCTCACTGAGGCCGCCCGGGCAAAGCCCGGGCGTCGGGCGACCTTTGGTCGCCCGGCCT
CAGTGAGCGAGCGAGCGCGCAGAGAGGGAGTGGCCAACTCCATCACTAGGGGTTCCTGCGGCCGCGGTAC
C
Features (pLannotate 1.2.2; 17 found; start..end, strand, type, name):
     35..482     +  promoter       hSyn promoter: human synapsin I promoter; confers neuron-specific expression (Kügler et al., 2003)
    484..503     +  promoter       tight TRE promoter (fragment): Tet-responsive promoter PTight, consisting of seven tet operator sequences followed by the minimal CMV promoter
    505..526     +  misc_feature   MCS (fragment): multiple cloning site
    534..1253    +  CDS            mTurquoise2: enhanced monomeric variant of CFP (Goedhart et al., 2012) mammalian codon-optimized
   1325..1913    +  misc_feature   WPRE: woodchuck hepatitis virus posttranscriptional regulatory element
   1938..2059    -  polyA_signal   SV40 poly(A) signal: SV40 polyadenylation signal
   2082..2150    -  CDS            large T antigen (fragment): large T antigen from SV40 (simian virus 40)
   2194..2221    -  repeat_region  AAV2 ITR (fragment): inverted terminal repeat of adeno-associated virus serotype 2 inverted
   2250..2277    -  repeat_region  AAV2 ITR (fragment): inverted terminal repeat of adeno-associated virus serotype 2 inverted
   2350..2938    -  rep_origin     ori: high-copy-number ColE1/pMB1/pBR322/pUC origin of replication
   3109..3969    -  CDS            AmpR: β-lactamase; bla; confers resistance to ampicillin, carbenicillin, and related antibiotics
   3970..4074    -  promoter       AmpR promoter: bla
   4169..4204    +  CDS            rop (fragment): Rop protein, which maintains plasmids at low copy number; rop
   4306..4355    +  misc_feature   bom (fragment): basis of mobility region from pBR322
   4356..4811    -  rep_origin     f1 ori (sequence partly withheld): f1 bacteriophage origin of replication; arrow indicates direction of (+) strand synthesis
   4830..4881    +  misc_feature   bom (fragment): basis of mobility region from pBR322
   4886..5026    -  repeat_region  AAV2 ITR: inverted terminal repeat of adeno-associated virus serotype 2 inverted
