[The description below was written by a language model from this plasmid's Addgene catalogue record and pLannotate feature annotations shown in this document.]
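Description:
pAAV-hSyn-mTurquoise2 is a 5,040 bp adeno-associated virus transfer plasmid built on the pAAV-Syn-iCre backbone, with the original payload replaced by a fluorescent protein through Gibson cloning. It is maintained in E. coli by a high-copy ColE1/pUC-type origin and selected with ampicillin via the β-lactamase gene and its native promoter. An f1 phage origin is also present, along with short annotated remnants of pBR322 rop and bom sequences that appear to be backbone leftovers. The recorded growth strain is a recombination-deficient "stable" strain, which is the usual choice for preserving repeat-rich ITR sequences.

The expression cassette is simple and constitutive. The human synapsin I promoter, which restricts expression to neurons, drives the mammalian codon-optimized coding sequence of mTurquoise2, a bright monomeric cyan fluorescent protein derived from CFP. Downstream lie a WPRE, which enhances transcript stability and expression, and an SV40 polyadenylation signal (the adjacent large T antigen fragment is part of that SV40 segment). Small annotated fragments of a TRE promoter and a multiple cloning site between the promoter and the coding sequence look like linker remnants rather than functional elements. AAV2 inverted terminal repeats flank the cassette and provide the signals for replication and packaging of the intervening DNA into AAV particles when rep, cap and helper functions are supplied in trans. One ITR is annotated in full, while the other is detected only as two short fragments, which may reflect the difficulty of sequencing or annotating these hairpin repeats.

The fluorescent protein carries no tag or targeting signal in the record, and the construct is intended as a cell filler to label neurons with cyan fluorescence after viral delivery.
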