Addgene plasmid #239206: pAAV-hSyn-mTurquoise2
Purpose: AAV construct used as a cell filler to label neurons with mTurquoise2
Depositing lab: Erin O'Shea. Depositing organization: HHMI, Janelia Research Campus.
Backbone
  Vector backbone: pAAV-Syn-iCre; Addgene #122518
  Backbone size w/o insert (bp): 3800
  Total vector size (bp): 5040
  Vector type: AAV
Growth in bacteria
  Bacterial resistance: Ampicillin, 100 μg/mL
  Growth temperature: 37°C
  Growth strain: NEB Stable
  Copy number: Unknown
Gene/Insert
  Gene/Insert name: mTurquoise2
  Species: Synthetic
  Promoter: hSyn
  Cloning method: Gibson Cloning
  Sequencing primers: 5′ TCAGCGCTGCCTCAGTCTGC
Terms and licenses: Academic/Nonprofit Terms; Industry Terms: Not Available to Industry
Depositor comments: The sequence for mTurquoise2 is from Goedhart et al., 2012 (doi: https://doi.org/10.1038/ncomms1738)
How to cite: pAAV-hSyn-mTurquoise2 was a gift from Erin O'Shea (Addgene plasmid # 239206 ; http://n2t.net/addgene:239206 ; RRID:Addgene_239206)
